>Addgene plasmid #158344 | pLKO_S.FLAG.AU1_NGFR | addgene full sequence | sequence record 330660 | Addgene NGS Result
TCGACGGTATCGATCACGAGACTAGTATCGAGCGGCCGCCCCCTTCACCGAGGGCCTATTTCCCATGATT
CCTTCATATTTGCATATACGATACAAGGCTGTTAGAGAGATAATTGGAATTAATTTGACTGTAAACACAA
AGATATTAGTACAAAATACGTGACGTAGAAAGTAATAATTTCTTGGGTAGTTTGCAGTTTTAAAATTATG
TTTTAAAATGGACTATCATATGCTTACCGTAACTTGAAAGTATTTCGATTTCTTGGCTTTATATATCTTG
TGGAAAGGACGAAACACCGGGTCTTCGAGAAGACCTGTTTTAGAGCTAGAAATAGCAAGTTAAAATAAGG
CTAGTCCGTTATCAACTTGAAAAAGTGGCACCGAGTCGGTGCTTTTTTTAATTCTCGACCTCGAGACAAA
TGGCAGTATTCATCCACAATTTTAAAAGAAAAGGGGGGATTGGGGGGTACAGTGCAGGGGAAAGAATAGT
AGACATAATAGCAACAGACATACAAACTAAAGAATTACAAAAACAAATTACAAAAATTCAAAATTTTCGG
GTTTATTACAGGGACAGCAGAGATCCACTTTGGCCGCGGCTCGAGGCGATAAGCTTTGCAAAGATGGATA
AAGTTTTAAACAGAGAGGAATCTTTGCAGCTAATGGACCTTCTAGGTCTTGAAAGGAGTGGGAATTGGCT
CCGGTGCCCGTCAGTGGGCAGAGCGCACATCGCCCACAGTCCCCGAGAAGTTGGGGGGAGGGGTCGGCAA
TTGAACCGGTGCCTAGAGAAGGTGGCGCGGGGTAAACTGGGAAAGTGATGTCGTGTACTGGCTCCGCCTT
TTTCCCGAGGGTGGGGGAGAACCGTATATAAGTGCAGTAGTCGCCGTGAACGTTCTTTTTCGCAACGGGT
TTGCCGCCAGAACACAGGTAAGTGCCGTGTGTGGTTCCCGCGGGCCTGGCCTCTTTACGGGTTATGGCCC
TTGCGTGCCTTGAATTACTTCCACCTGGCTGCAGTACGTGATTCTTGATCCCGAGCTTCGGGTTGGAAGT
GGGTGGGAGAGTTCGAGGCCTTGCGCTTAAGGAGCCCCTTCGCCTCGTGCTTGAGTTGAGGCCTGGCCTG
GGCGCTGGGGCCGCCGCGTGCGAATCTGGTGGCACCTTCGCGCCTGTCTCGCTGCTTTCGATAAGTCTCT
AGCCATTTAAAATTTTTGATGACCTGCTGCGACGCTTTTTTTCTGGCAAGATAGTCTTGTAAATGCGGGC
CAAGATCTGCACACTGGTATTTCGGTTTTTGGGGCCGCGGGCGGCGACGGGGCCCGTGCGTCCCAGCGCA
CATGTTCGGCGAGGCGGGGCCTGCGAGCGCGGCCACCGAGAATCGGACGGGGGTAGTCTCAAGCTGGCCG
GCCTGCTCTGGTGCCTGGCCTCGCGCCGCCGTGTATCGCCCCGCCCTGGGCGGCAAGGCTGGCCCGGTCG
GCACCAGTTGCGTGAGCGGAAAGATGGCCGCTTCCCGGCCCTGCTGCAGGGAGCTCAAAATGGAGGACGC
GGCGCTCGGGAGAGCGGGCGGGTGAGTCACCCACACAAAGGAAAAGGGCCTTTCCGTCCTCAGCCGTCGC
TTCATGTGACTCCACGGAGTACCGGGCGCCGTCCAGGCACCTCGATTAGTTCTCGAGCTTTTGGAGTACG
TCGTCTTTAGGTTGGGGGGAGGGGTTTTATGCGATGGAGTTTCCCCACACTGAGTGGGTGGAGACTGAAG
TTAGGCCAGCTTGGCACTTGATGTAATTCTCCTTGGAATTTGCCCTTTTTGAGTTTGGATCTTGGTTCAT
TCTCAAGCCTCAGACAGTGGTTCAAAGTTTTTTTCTTCCATTTCAGGTGTCGTGAGGAATTCTGCAGTCG
ATCGACGGTACCGCGGGCCCGGGATCCACGGTCGCCACCATGGGGGCAGGTGCCACCGGCCGCGCCATGG
ACGGGCCGCGCCTGCTGCTGTTGCTGCTTCTGGGGGTGTCCCTTGGAGGTGCCAAGGAGGCATGCAAGGA
GACCGCCGCCGCCAAGTTCGAGAGGCAGCACATGGACAGCGGAGGAGGCGGGGGAGGGGACTACAAAGAC
GATGACGACAAGGGAGGAGGCGGGGGAGGGGACACCTATCGGTACATTCCCACAGGCCTGTACACACACA
GCGGTGAGTGCTGCAAAGCCTGCAACCTGGGCGAGGGTGTGGCCCAGCCTTGTGGAGCCAACCAGACCGT
GTGTGAGCCCTGCCTGGACAGCGTGACGTTCTCCGACGTGGTGAGCGCGACCGAGCCGTGCAAGCCGTGC
ACCGAGTGCGTGGGGCTCCAGAGCATGTCGGCGCCGTGCGTGGAGGCCGACGACGCCGTGTGCCGCTGCG
CCTACGGCTACTACCAGGATGAGACGACTGGGCGCTGCGAGGCGTGCCGCGTGTGCGAGGCGGGCTCGGG
CCTCGTGTTCTCCTGCCAGGACAAGCAGAACACCGTGTGCGAGGAGTGCCCCGACGGCACGTATTCCGAC
GAGGCCAACCACGTGGACCCGTGCCTGCCCTGCACCGTGTGCGAGGACACCGAGCGCCAGCTCCGCGAGT
GCACACGCTGGGCCGACGCCGAGTGCGAGGAGATCCCTGGCCGTTGGATTACACGGTCCACACCCCCAGA
GGGCTCGGACAGCACAGCCCCCAGCACCCAGGAGCCTGAGGCACCTCCAGAACAAGACCTCATAGCCAGC
ACGGTGGCAGGTGTGGTGACCACAGTGATGGGCAGCTCCCAGCCCGTGGTGACCCGAGGCACCACCGACA
ACCTCATCCCTGTCTATTGCTCCATCCTGGCTGCTGTGGTTGTGGGCCTTGTGGCCTACATAGCCTTCAA
GAGGTGGAACAGGGGTATCCTCTAGAGCGGCCGCGTCGACAATCAACCTCTGGATTACAAAATTTGTGAA
AGATTGACTGGTATTCTTAACTATGTTGCTCCTTTTACGCTATGTGGATACGCTGCTTTAATGCCTTTGT
ATCATGCTATTGCTTCCCGTATGGCTTTCATTTTCTCCTCCTTGTATAAATCCTGGTTGCTGTCTCTTTA
TGAGGAGTTGTGGCCCGTTGTCAGGCAACGTGGCGTGGTGTGCACTGTGTTTGCTGACGCAACCCCCACT
GGTTGGGGCATTGCCACCACCTGTCAGCTCCTTTCCGGGACTTTCGCTTTCCCCCTCCCTATTGCCACGG
CGGAACTCATCGCCGCCTGCCTTGCCCGCTGCTGGACAGGGGCTCGGCTGTTGGGCACTGACAATTCCGT
GGTGTTGTCGGGGAAGCTGACGTCCTTTCCATGGCTGCTCGCCTGTGTTGCCACCTGGATTCTGCGCGGG
ACGTCCTTCTGCTACGTCCCTTCGGCCCTCAATCCAGCGGACCTTCCTTCCCGCGGCCTGCTGCCGGCTC
TGCGGCCTCTTCCGCATCTTCGCCTTCGCCCTCAGACGAGTCGGATCTCCCTTTGGGCCGCCTCCCCGCC
TGGGTACCTTTAAGACCAATGACTTACAAGGCAGCTGTAGATCTTAGCCACTTTTTAAAAGAAAAGGGGG
GACTGGAAGGGCTAATTCACTCCCAACGAAGATAAGATCTGCTTTTTGCTTGTACTGGGTCTCTCTGGTT
AGACCAGATCTGAGCCTGGGAGCTCTCTGGCTAACTAGGGAACCCACTGCTTAAGCCTCAATAAAGCTTG
CCTTGAGTGCTTCAAGTAGTGTGTGCCCGTCTGTTGTGTGACTCTGGTAACTAGAGATCCCTCAGACCCT
TTTAGTCAGTGTGGAAAATCTCTAGCAGTAGTAGTTCATGTCATCTTATTATTCAGTATTTATAACTTGC
AAAGAAATGAATATCAGAGAGTGAGAGGAACTTGTTTATTGCAGCTTATAATGGTTACAAATAAAGCAAT
AGCATCACAAATTTCACAAATAAAGCATTTTTTTCACTGCATTCTAGTTGTGGTTTGTCCAAACTCATCA
ATGTATCTTATCATGTCTGGCTCTAGCTATCCCGCCCCTAACTCCGCCCATCCCGCCCCTAACTCCGCCC
AGTTCCGCCCATTCTCCGCCCCATGGCTGACTAATTTTTTTTATTTATGCAGAGGCCGAGGCCGCCTCGG
CCTCTGAGCTATTCCAGAAGTAGTGAGGAGGCTTTTTTGGAGGCCTAGGGACGTACCCAATTCGCCCTAT
AGTGAGTCGTATTACGCGCGCTCACTGGCCGTCGTTTTACAACGTCGTGACTGGGAAAACCCTGGCGTTA
CCCAACTTAATCGCCTTGCAGCACATCCCCCTTTCGCCAGCTGGCGTAATAGCGAAGAGGCCCGCACCGA
TCGCCCTTCCCAACAGTTGCGCAGCCTGAATGGCGAATGGG
[124 nt withheld, positions 4382-4505]
C
[91 nt withheld, positions 4507-4597]
A
[49 nt withheld, positions 4599-4647]
CCTTTGACGTTGGAGTCCACGTTCTTT
[37 nt withheld, positions 4675-4711]
ACCCTATCTCGGTCTATTCTTTTGATTTATAAGGGATTTTGCCGATTTCGGCCTATTGGTTAAAAAATGA
GCTGATTTAACAAAAATTTAACGCGAATTTTAACAAAATATTAACGCTTACAATTTAGGTGGCACTTTTC
GGGGAAATGTGCGCGGAACCCCTATTTGTTTATTTTTCTAAATACATTCAAATATGTATCCGCTCATGAG
ACAATAACCCTGATAAATGCTTCAATAATATTGAAAAAGGAAGAGTATGAGTATTCAACATTTCCGTGTC
GCCCTTATTCCCTTTTTTGCGGCATTTTGCCTTCCTGTTTTTGCTCACCCAGAAACGCTGGTGAAAGTAA
AAGATGCTGAAGATCAGTTGGGTGCACGAGTGGGTTACATCGAACTGGATCTCAACAGCGGTAAGATCCT
TGAGAGTTTTCGCCCCGAAGAACGTTTTCCAATGATGAGCACTTTTAAAGTTCTGCTATGTGGCGCGGTA
TTATCCCGTATTGACGCCGGGCAAGAGCAACTCGGTCGCCGCATACACTATTCTCAGAATGACTTGGTTG
AGTACTCACCAGTCACAGAAAAGCATCTTACGGATGGCATGACAGTAAGAGAATTATGCAGTGCTGCCAT
AACCATGAGTGATAACACTGCGGCCAACTTACTTCTGACAACGATCGGAGGACCGAAGGAGCTAACCGCT
TTTTTGCACAACATGGGGGATCATGTAACTCGCCTTGATCGTTGGGAACCGGAGCTGAATGAAGCCATAC
CAAACGACGAGCGTGACACCACGATGCCTGTAGCAATGGCAACAACGTTGCGCAAACTATTAACTGGCGA
ACTACTTACTCTAGCTTCCCGGCAACAATTAATAGACTGGATGGAGGCGGATAAAGTTGCAGGACCACTT
CTGCGCTCGGCCCTTCCGGCTGGCTGGTTTATTGCTGATAAATCTGGAGCCGGTGAGCGTGGGTCTCGCG
GTATCATTGCAGCACTGGGGCCAGATGGTAAGCCCTCCCGTATCGTAGTTATCTACACGACGGGGAGTCA
GGCAACTATGGATGAACGAAATAGACAGATCGCTGAGATAGGTGCCTCACTGATTAAGCATTGGTAACTG
TCAGACCAAGTTTACTCATATATACTTTAGATTGATTTAAAACTTCATTTTTAATTTAAAAGGATCTAGG
TGAAGATCCTTTTTGATAATCTCATGACCAAAATCCCTTAACGTGAGTTTTCGTTCCACTGAGCGTCAGA
CCCCGTAGAAAAGATCAAAGGATCTTCTTGAGATCCTTTTTTTCTGCGCGTAATCTGCTGCTTGCAAACA
AAAAAACCACCGCTACCAGCGGTGGTTTGTTTGCCGGATCAAGAGCTACCAACTCTTTTTCCGAAGGTAA
CTGGCTTCAGCAGAGCGCAGATACCAAATACTGTTCTTCTAGTGTAGCCGTAGTTAGGCCACCACTTCAA
GAACTCTGTAGCACCGCCTACATACCTCGCTCTGCTAATCCTGTTACCAGTGGCTGCTGCCAGTGGCGAT
AAGTCGTGTCTTACCGGGTTGGACTCAAGACGATAGTTACCGGATAAGGCGCAGCGGTCGGGCTGAACGG
GGGGTTCGTGCACACAGCCCAGCTTGGAGCGAACGACCTACACCGAACTGAGATACCTACAGCGTGAGCT
ATGAGAAAGCGCCACGCTTCCCGAAGGGAGAAAGGCGGACAGGTATCCGGTAAGCGGCAGGGTCGGAACA
GGAGAGCGCACGAGGGAGCTTCCAGGGGGAAACGCCTGGTATCTTTATAGTCCTGTCGGGTTTCGCCACC
TCTGACTTGAGCGTCGATTTTTGTGATGCTCGTCAGGGGGGCGGAGCCTATGGAAAAACGCCAGCAACGC
GGCCTTTTTACGGTTCCTGGCCTTTTGCTGGCCTTTTGCTCACATGTTCTTTCCTGCGTTATCCCCTGAT
TCTGTGGATAACCGTATTACCGCCTTTGAGTGAGCTGATACCGCTCGCCGCAGCCGAACGACCGAGCGCA
GCGAGTCAGTGAGCGAGGAAGCGGAAGAGCGCCCAATACGCAAACCGCCTCTCCCCGCGCGTTGGCCGAT
TCATTAATGCAGCTGGCACGACAGGTTTCCCGACTGGAAAGCGGGCAGTGAGCGCAACGCAATTAATGTG
AGTTAGCTCACTCATTAGGCACCCCAGGCTTTACACTTTATGCTTCCGGCTCGTATGTTGTGTGGAATTG
TGAGCGGATAACAATTTCACACAGGAAACAGCTATGACCATGATTACGCCAAGCGCGCAATTAACCCTCA
CTAAAGGGAACAAAAGCTGGAGCTGCAAGCTTAATGTAGTCTTATGCAATACTCTTGTAGTCTTGCAACA
TGGTAACGATGAGTTAGCAACATGCCTTACAAGGAGAGAAAAAGCACCGTGCATGGCGATTGGTGGAAGT
AAGGTGGTACGATCGTGCCTTATTAGGAAGGCAACAGACGGGTCTGACATGGATTGGACGAACCACTGAA
TTGCCGCATTGCAGAGATATTGTATTTAAGTGCCTAGCTCGATACATAAACGGGTCTCTCTGGTTAGACC
AGATCTGAGCCTGGGAGCTCTCTGGCTAACTAGGGAACCCACTGCTTAAGCCTCAATAAAGCTTGCCTTG
AGTGCTTCAAGTAGTGTGTGCCCGTCTGTTGTGTGACTCTGGTAACTAGAGATCCCTCAGACCCTTTTAG
TCAGTGTGGAAAATCTCTAGCAGTGGCGCCCGAACAGGGACTTGAAAGCGAAAGGGAAACCAGAGGAGCT
CTCTCGACGCAGGACTCGGCTTGCTGAAGCGCGCACGGCAAGAGGCGAGGGGCGGCGACTGGTGAGTACG
CCAAAAATTTTGACTAGCGGAGGCTAGAAGGAGAGAGATGGGTGCGAGAGCGTCAGTATTAAGCGGGGGA
GAATTAGATCGCGATGGGAAAAAATTCGGTTAAGGCCAGGGGGAAAGAAAAAATATAAATTAAAACATAT
AGTATGGGCAAGCAGGGAGCTAGAACGATTCGCAGTTAATCCTGGCCTGTTAGAAACATCAGAAGGCTGT
AGACAAATACTGGGACAGCTACAACCATCCCTTCAGACAGGATCAGAAGAACTTAGATCATTATATAATA
CAGTAGCAACCCTCTATTGTGTGCATCAAAGGATAGAGATAAAAGACACCAAGGAAGCTTTAGACAAGAT
AGAGGAAGAGCAAAACAAAAGTAAGACCACCGCACAGCAAGCGGCCGCTGATCTTCAGACCTGGAGGAGG
AGATATGAGGGACAATTGGAGAAGTGAATTATATAAATATAAAGTAGTAAAAATTGAACCATTAGGAGTA
GCACCCACCAAGGCAAAGAGAAGAGTGGTGCAGAGAGAAAAAAGAGCAGTGGGAATAGGAGCTTTGTTCC
TTGGGTTCTTGGGAGCAGCAGGAAGCACTATGGGCGCAGCGTCAATGACGCTGACGGTACAGGCCAGACA
ATTATTGTCTGGTATAGTGCAGCAGCAGAACAATTTGCTGAGGGCTATTGAGGCGCAACAGCATCTGTTG
CAACTCACAGTCTGGGGCATCAAGCAGCTCCAGGCAAGAATCCTGGCTGTGGAAAGATACCTAAAGGATC
AACAGCTCCTGGGGATTTGGGGTTGCTCTGGAAAACTCATTTGCACCACTGCTGTGCCTTGGAATGCTAG
TTGGAGTAATAAATCTCTGGAACAGATTTGGAATCACACGACCTGGATGGAGTGGGACAGAGAAATTAAC
AATTACACAAGCTTAATACACTCCTTAATTGAAGAATCGCAAAACCAGCAAGAAAAGAATGAACAAGAAT
TATTGGAATTAGATAAATGGGCAAGTTTGTGGAATTGGTTTAACATAACAAATTGGCTGTGGTATATAAA
ATTATTCATAATGATAGTAGGAGGCTTGGTAGGTTTAAGAATAGTTTTTGCTGTACTTTCTATAGTGAAT
AGAGTTAGGCAGGGATATTCACCATTATCGTTTCAGACCCACCTCCCAACCCCGAGGGGACCCGACAGGC
CCGAAGGAATAGAAGAAGAAGGTGGAGAGAGAGACAGAGACAGATCCATTCGATTAGTGAACGGATC
Features (pLannotate 1.2.2; 29 found; start..end, strand, type, name):
     50..290     +  promoter       U6 promoter: RNA polymerase III promoter for human U6 snRNA
    317..392     +  misc_RNA       gRNA scaffold: guide RNA scaffold for the Streptococcus pyogenes CRISPR/Cas9 system
    440..557     +  misc_feature   cPPT/CTS: central polypurine tract and central termination sequence of HIV-1
    624..690     +  CDS            small t antigen (fragment): SV40 (simian virus 40) small t antigen
    697..1875    +  promoter       EF-1α promoter: strong constitutive promoter for human elongation factor EF-1α
   1892..1917    +  misc_feature   MCS (fragment): multiple cloning site
   1930..2880    +  CDS            NGFR (fragment): TNR16_HUMAN - Also known as TNFRSF16. Experimental evidence at protein level: Swiss-Prot protein existence level 1. Low affinity receptor which can bind to NGF, BDNF, NTF3, and NTF4. Forms a heterodimeric receptor with SORCS2 that binds the precursor forms of NGF, BDNF and NTF3 with high affinity, and has much lower affinity for mature NGF and BDNF (PubMed:24908487). Plays an important role in differentiation and survival of specific neuronal populations during development (By similarity). Can mediate cell survival as well as cell death of neural cells. Plays a role in the inactivation of RHOA
   2911..3499    +  misc_feature   WPRE: woodchuck hepatitis virus posttranscriptional regulatory element
   3504..3641    +  CDS            nef (fragment): NEF_HV1LA - Experimental evidence at protein level: Swiss-Prot protein existence level 1. Extracellular Nef protein targets CD4(+) T-lymphocytes for apoptosis by interacting with CXCR4 surface receptors. From Human immunodeficiency virus type 1 group M subtype B (isolate Lai) (HIV-1).
   3627..3807    +  LTR            5' LTR (truncated): truncated 5' long terminal repeat (LTR) from HIV-1
   3879..4000    +  polyA_signal   SV40 poly(A) signal: SV40 polyadenylation signal
   4040..4175    +  rep_origin     SV40 ori: SV40 origin of replication
   4196..4214    -  promoter       T7 promoter: promoter for bacteriophage T7 RNA polymerase
   4222..4377    +  CDS            lacZα (fragment): LacZα fragment of β-galactosidase; lacZ fragment
   4382..4810    +  rep_origin     f1 ori (sequence partly withheld): f1 bacteriophage origin of replication; arrow indicates direction of (+) strand synthesis
   4863..4967    +  promoter       AmpR promoter: bla
   4968..5828    +  CDS            AmpR: β-lactamase; bla; confers resistance to ampicillin, carbenicillin, and related antibiotics
   5999..6587    +  rep_origin     ori: high-copy-number ColE1/pMB1/pBR322/pUC origin of replication
   6770..6862    +  CDS            lacI (fragment): lac repressor; lacI; The lac repressor binds to the lac operator to inhibit transcription in E. coli. This inhibition can be relieved by adding lactose or isopropyl-β-D-thiogalactopyranoside (IPTG).
   6875..6896    +  protein_bind   CAP binding site: CAP binding activates transcription in the presence of cAMP. E. coli catabolite activator protein
   6911..6941    +  promoter       lac promoter: promoter for the E. coli lac operon
   6949..6965    +  protein_bind   lac operator: The lac repressor binds to the lac operator to inhibit transcription in E. coli. This inhibition can be relieved by adding lactose or isopropyl-β-D-thiogalactopyranoside (IPTG). lac repressor encoded by lacI
   7010..7028    +  promoter       T3 promoter: promoter for bacteriophage T3 RNA polymerase
   7056..7282    +  promoter       RSV promoter: Rous sarcoma virus enhancer/promoter
   7283..7463    +  LTR            5' LTR (truncated): truncated 5' long terminal repeat (LTR) from HIV-1
   7510..7635    +  misc_feature   HIV-1 Ψ: packaging signal of human immunodeficiency virus type 1
   7619..7982    +  CDS            HIV-1 gag (fragment): gag protein from human immunodeficiency virus 1; gag
   8128..8361    +  misc_feature   RRE: The Rev response element (RRE) of HIV-1 allows for Rev-dependent mRNA export from the nucleus to the cytoplasm.
   8738..8838    +  CDS            Rev (fragment): human immunodeficiency virus 1 (HIV-1) Rev protein; rev; enhances nuclear export of unspliced and incompletely spliced viral mRNAs
