[The description below was written by a language model from this plasmid's Addgene catalogue record and pLannotate feature annotations shown in this document.]
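Description:
pLKO_S.FLAG.AU1_NGFR is a lentiviral CRISPR vector on the pLKO backbone that combines a guide RNA expression cassette with a protein barcode ("Pro-Code") reporter. It is maintained in E. coli through a high-copy ColE1/pUC-type origin with ampicillin selection (AmpR), and the backbone also carries an f1 origin, an SV40 origin and poly(A) signal, and remnants of lac and T7/T3 promoter elements. The viral portion has a third-generation-style layout: an RSV promoter drives a truncated HIV-1 5' LTR, followed by the Ψ packaging signal with a partial gag sequence, the RRE for Rev-dependent export of the genomic RNA, and a cPPT/CTS. A WPRE sits downstream of the payload to boost transcript expression. A second truncated LTR, which the annotation tool also labels as a 5' LTR, lies at the 3' end of the viral genome. No mammalian drug-resistance marker is annotated.

The payload has two units. A human U6 Pol III promoter sits upstream of the S. pyogenes Cas9 gRNA scaffold, providing a site for cloning an sgRNA; Cas9 itself is not encoded on this plasmid. Downstream, the EF-1α promoter drives human NGFR truncated to remove its signaling domain (dNGFR), tagged at the N terminus with the epitope combination S, FLAG and AU1. The individual epitopes are not separately annotated in the feature table, which reports only the NGFR fragment. The truncated receptor serves as a scaffold for this epitope combination, which can be detected with antibodies and so identifies the vector, and therefore its sgRNA, in each transduced cell. According to the record, such Pro-Code vectors are used for vector and cell tracking and for phenotypic CRISPR screens read out by cytometry at single-cell resolution.
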