Addgene plasmid #158344: pLKO_S.FLAG.AU1_NGFR
Purpose: Protein Barcode (Pro-Code) for vector/cell tracking. Contains U6 trRNA cassette for sgRNA cloning. Enables phenotypic CRISPR screens at a single cell resolution (using cytometry).
Depositing lab: Brian Brown. Depositing organization: Icahn School of Medicine at Mount Sinai. Publication: Protein Barcodes Enable High-Dimensional Single-Cell CRISPR Screens. Wroblewska A, Dhainaut M, Ben-Zvi B, Rose SA, Park ES, Amir ED, Bektesevic A, Baccarini A, Merad M, Rahman AH, Brown BD. Cell. 2018 Nov 1;175(4):1141-1155.e16. doi: 10.1016/j.cell.2018.09.022. Epub 2018 Oct 18. PubMed 30343902.
Backbone
  Vector backbone: pLKO
  Backbone size w/o insert (bp): 9000
  Vector type: Lentiviral, CRISPR
Growth in bacteria
  Bacterial resistance: Ampicillin, 100 μg/mL
  Growth temperature: 37°C
  Growth strain: NEB Stable
  Copy number: High Copy
Gene/Insert
  Gene/Insert name: Pro-Code Tagged human dNGFR
  Species: H. sapiens (human)
  Insert size (bp): 1000
  Mutation: Truncation of the signaling domain
  Entrez Gene: NGFR (a.k.a. CD271, Gp80-LNGFR, TNFRSF16, p75(NTR), p75NTR)
  Promoter: EF1a
  Tag / fusion protein: S.FLAG.AU1 (N terminal on insert)
  Cloning method: Restriction Enzyme; 5′ cloning site Unknown (unknown if destroyed)
  Sequencing primers: 5′ cctttttgagtttggatcttggttcat
Terms and licenses: Academic/Nonprofit Terms; Industry Terms: Not Available to Industry
How to cite: pLKO_S.FLAG.AU1_NGFR was a gift from Brian Brown (Addgene plasmid # 158344 ; http://n2t.net/addgene:158344 ; RRID:Addgene_158344)
