>Addgene plasmid #158344 | pLKO_S.FLAG.AU1_NGFR | depositor partial sequence | sequence record 305557 | Tagged NGFR
ATGGGGGCAGGTGCCACCGGCCGCGCCATGGACGGGCCGCGCCTGCTGCTGTTGCTGCTTCTGGGGGTGT
CCCTTGGAGGTGCCAAGGAGGCATGCAAGGAGACCGCCGCCGCCAAGTTCGAGAGGCAGCACATGGACAG
CGGAGGAGGCGGGGGAGGGGACTACAAAGACGATGACGACAAGGGAGGAGGCGGGGGAGGGGACACCTAT
CGGTACATTCCCACAGGCCTGTACACACACAGCGGTGAGTGCTGCAAAGCCTGCAACCTGGGCGAGGGTG
TGGCCCAGCCTTGTGGAGCCAACCAGACCGTGTGTGAGCCCTGCCTGGACAGCGTGACGTTCTCCGACGT
GGTGAGCGCGACCGAGCCGTGCAAGCCGTGCACCGAGTGCGTGGGGCTCCAGAGCATGTCGGCGCCGTGC
GTGGAGGCCGACGACGCCGTGTGCCGCTGCGCCTACGGCTACTACCAGGATGAGACGACTGGGCGCTGCG
AGGCGTGCCGCGTGTGCGAGGCGGGCTCGGGCCTCGTGTTCTCCTGCCAGGACAAGCAGAACACCGTGTG
CGAGGAGTGCCCCGACGGCACGTATTCCGACGAGGCCAACCACGTGGACCCGTGCCTGCCCTGCACCGTG
TGCGAGGACACCGAGCGCCAGCTCCGCGAGTGCACACGCTGGGCCGACGCCGAGTGCGAGGAGATCCCTG
GCCGTTGGATTACACGGTCCACACCCCCAGAGGGCTCGGACAGCACAGCCCCCAGCACCCAGGAGCCTGA
GGCACCTCCAGAACAAGACCTCATAGCCAGCACGGTGGCAGGTGTGGTGACCACAGTGATGGGCAGCTCC
CAGCCCGTGGTGACCCGAGGCACCACCGACAACCTCATCCCTGTCTATTGCTCCATCCTGGCTGCTGTGG
TTGTGGGCCTTGTGGCCTACATAGCCTTCAAGAGGTGGAACAGGGGTATCCTCTAG
